Addgene plasmid #174553: S330
Purpose: pET-iBcl2-v4, His tag for affinity purification
Depositing lab: Bruno Correia. Depositing organization: Swiss Federal Institute of Technology (EPFL). Publication: A rational blueprint for the design of chemically-controlled protein switches. Shui S, Gainza P, Scheller L, Yang C, Kurumida Y, Rosset S, Georgeon S, Di Roberto RB, Castellanos-Rueda R, Reddy ST, Correia BE. Nat Commun. 2021 Oct 1;12(1):5754. doi: 10.1038/s41467-021-25735-9. PubMed 34599176.
Backbone
  Vector backbone: pET
  Backbone size w/o insert (bp): 600
  Total vector size (bp): 6000
  Vector type: Bacterial Expression
Growth in bacteria
  Bacterial resistance: Ampicillin, 100 μg/mL
  Growth temperature: 37°C
  Growth strain: DH5alpha
  Copy number: Low Copy
Gene/Insert
  Gene/Insert name: ibcl2-v4, bcl2 inhibitor resistant protein
  Species: H. sapiens (human)
  Promoter: T7
  Tag / fusion protein: His
  Cloning method: Gibson Cloning
  Sequencing primers: 5′ T7 promoter; 3′ T7 terminator
Terms and licenses: Academic/Nonprofit Terms; Industry Terms: Not Available to Industry
How to cite: S330 was a gift from Bruno Correia (Addgene plasmid # 174553 ; http://n2t.net/addgene:174553 ; RRID:Addgene_174553)
