[The description below was written by a language model from this plasmid's Addgene catalogue record and pLannotate feature annotations shown in this document.]
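Description:
S330 (pET-iBcl2-v4) is a bacterial expression plasmid built on a pET backbone for producing a His-tagged, engineered Bcl2 variant in E. coli. The sequenced record is about 6.1 kb, consistent with the catalogue's total size of roughly 6 kb; the listed backbone size of 600 bp looks like an entry error, since the annotated backbone elements alone span several kilobases. The plasmid replicates from a pBR322/ColE1-type origin accompanied by the bom region and the rop gene, which keeps copy number low, matching the catalogue's "low copy" designation. Selection is by ampicillin through the β-lactamase gene and its own promoter. Several fragments of the tetracycline resistance gene and the tet promoter are also annotated; these are non-functional remnants of the pBR322 ancestry and not a usable marker.

The expression cassette consists of a T7 promoter followed directly by a lac operator, the T7 gene 10 ribosome binding site, the iBcl2-v4 coding sequence, a C-terminal polyhistidine tag (annotated as a partial match to a 9xHis tag, its length corresponding to six histidines) and the T7 terminator. A lacI gene on the plasmid supplies lac repressor, so transcription is held off until induction with IPTG in a host that provides T7 RNA polymerase. The insert is described as a human-derived Bcl2 variant resistant to Bcl2 inhibitors; the automated annotation matched it to mouse Bcl2, reflecting sequence similarity rather than the stated origin. The specific mutations are not given in the record. The construct is intended for recombinant production and affinity purification of this protein, in the context of work on designing chemically controlled protein switches.
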