Features (pLannotate 1.2.2; 19 found; start..end, strand, type, name):
    445..466     -  protein_bind   CAP binding site: CAP binding activates transcription in the presence of cAMP. E. coli catabolite activator protein
    479..1561    -  CDS            lacI: lac repressor; lacI; The lac repressor binds to the lac operator to inhibit transcription in E. coli. This inhibition can be relieved by adding lactose or isopropyl-β-D-thiogalactopyranoside (IPTG).
   1562..1639    -  promoter       lacI promoter: lacI
   1647..1926    -  CDS            TcR (fragment): tetracycline efflux protein; tet; confers resistance to tetracycline
   1948..1966    +  promoter       T7 promoter: promoter for bacteriophage T7 RNA polymerase
   1967..1991    +  protein_bind   lac operator: The lac repressor binds to the lac operator to inhibit transcription in E. coli. This inhibition can be relieved by adding lactose or isopropyl-β-D-thiogalactopyranoside (IPTG). lac repressor encoded by lacI
   2006..2028    +  RBS            RBS: efficient ribosome binding site from bacteriophage T7 gene 10 (Olins and Rangwala, 1989)
   2036..2527    +  CDS            Bcl2 (fragment): BCL2_MOUSE - Also known as Bcl-2. Experimental evidence at protein level: Swiss-Prot protein existence level 1. Suppresses apoptosis in a variety of cell systems including factor-dependent lymphohematopoietic and neural cells. Regulates cell death by controlling the mitochondrial membrane permeability. Appears to function in a feedback loop system with caspases. Inhibits caspase activity either by preventing the release of cytochrome c from the mitochondria and/or by binding to the apoptosis-activating factor (APAF-1). May attenuate inflammation by impairing NLRP1-inflammasome activation, henc
   2549..2566    +  CDS            9xHis (fragment): 9xHis affinity tag
   2585..2632    +  terminator     T7 terminator: transcription terminator for bacteriophage T7 RNA polymerase
   2655..2759    -  CDS            TcR (fragment): tetracycline efflux protein; tet; confers resistance to tetracycline
   2807..2835    -  promoter       tet promoter: E. coli promoter for tetracycline efflux protein gene
   2948..3052    +  promoter       AmpR promoter: bla
   3053..3913    +  CDS            AmpR: β-lactamase; bla; confers resistance to ampicillin, carbenicillin, and related antibiotics
   4084..4672    +  rep_origin     ori: high-copy-number ColE1/pMB1/pBR322/pUC origin of replication
   4858..4997    -  misc_feature   bom: basis of mobility region from pBR322
   5099..5290    -  CDS            rop: Rop protein, which maintains plasmids at low copy number; rop
   5307..5687    +  CDS            YPB1_ECOLX: Protein predicted: Swiss-Prot protein existence level 4. From Escherichia coli.
   5929..430     -  CDS            TcR (fragment) (across the origin): tetracycline efflux protein; tet; confers resistance to tetracycline
>Addgene plasmid #174553 | S330 | addgene full sequence | sequence record 343602 | Addgene NGS Result
ATGGTCGTCATCTACCTGCCTGGACAGCATGGCCTGCAACGCGGGCATCCCGATGCCGCCGGAAGCGAGA
AGAATCATAATGGGGAAGGCCATCCAGCCTCGCGTCGCGAACGCCAGCAAGACGTAGCCCAGCGCGTCGG
CCGCCATGCCGGCGATAATGGCCTGCTTCTCGCCGAAACGTTTGGTGGCGGGACCAGTGACGAAGGCTTG
AGCGAGGGCGTGCAAGATTCCGAATACCGCAAGCGACAGGCCGATCATCGTCGCGCTCCAGCGAAAGCGG
TCCTCGCCGAAAATGACCCAGAGCGCTGCCGGCACCTGTCCTACGAGTTGCATGATAAAGAAGACAGTCA
TAAGTGCGGCGACGATAGTCATGCCCCGCGCCCACCGGAAGGAGCTGACTGGGTTGAAGGCTCTCAAGGG
CATCGGTCGAGATCCCGGTGCCTAATGAGTGAGCTAACTTACATTAATTGCGTTGCGCTCACTGCCCGCT
TTCCAGTCGGGAAACCTGTCGTGCCAGCTGCATTAATGAATCGGCCAACGCGCGGGGAGAGGCGGTTTGC
GTATTGGGCGCCAGGGTGGTTTTTCTTTTCACCAGTGAGACGGGCAACAGCTGATTGCCCTTCACCGCCT
GGCCCTGAGAGAGTTGCAGCAAGCGGTCCACGCTGGTTTGCCCCAGCAGGCGAAAATCCTGTTTGATGGT
GGTTAACGGCGGGATATAACATGAGCTGTCTTCGGTATCGTCGTATCCCACTACCGAGATATCCGCACCA
ACGCGCAGCCCGGACTCGGTAATGGCGCGCATTGCGCCCAGCGCCATCTGATCGTTGGCAACCAGCATCG
CAGTGGGAACGATGCCCTCATTCAGCATTTGCATGGTTTGTTGAAAACCGGACATGGCACTCCAGTCGCC
TTCCCGTTCCGCTATCGGCTGAATTTGATTGCGAGTGAGATATTTATGCCAGCCAGCCAGACGCAGACGC
GCCGAGACAGAACTTAATGGGCCCGCTAACAGCGCGATTTGCTGGTGACCCAATGCGACCAGATGCTCCA
CGCCCAGTCGCGTACCGTCTTCATGGGAGAAAATAATACTGTTGATGGGTGTCTGGTCAGAGACATCAAG
AAATAACGCCGGAACATTAGTGCAGGCAGCTTCCACAGCAATGGCATCCTGGTCATCCAGCGGATAGTTA
ATGATCAGCCCACTGACGCGTTGCGCGAGAAGATTGTGCACCGCCGCTTTACAGGCTTCGACGCCGCTTC
GTTCTACCATCGACACCACCACGCTGGCACCCAGTTGATCGGCGCGAGATTTAATCGCCGCGACAATTTG
CGACGGCGCGTGCAGGGCCAGACTGGAGGTGGCAACGCCAATCAGCAACGACTGTTTGCCCGCCAGTTGT
TGTGCCACGCGGTTGGGAATGTAATTCAGCTCCGCCATCGCCGCTTCCACTTTTTCCCGCGTTTTCGCAG
AAACGTGGCTGGCCTGGTTCACCACGCGGGAAACGGTCTGATAAGAGACACCGGCATACTCTGCGACATC
GTATAACGTTACTGGTTTCACATTCACCACCCTGAATTGACTCTCTTCCGGGCGCTATCATGCCATACCG
CGAAAGGTTTTGCGCCATTCGATGGTGTCCGGGATCTCGACGCTCTCCCTTATGCGACTCCTGCATTAGG
AAGCAGCCCAGTAGTAGGTTGAGGCCGTTGAGCACCGCCGCCGCAAGGAATGGTGCATGCAAGGAGATGG
CGCCCAACAGTCCCCCGGCCACGGGGCCTGCCACCATACCCACGCCGAAACAAGCGCTCATGAGCCCGAA
GTGGCGAGCCCGATCTTCCCCATCGGTGATGTCGGCGATATAGGCGCCAGCAACCGCACCTGTGGCGCCG
GTGATGCCGGCCACGATGCGTCCGGCGTAGAGGATCGAGATCTCGATCCCGCGAAATTAATACGACTCAC
TATAGGGGAATTGTGAGCGGATAACAATTCCCCTCTAGAAATAATTTTGTTTAACTTTAAGAAGGAGATA
TACATATGGCACATCCGGGTCGGACTGGATACGACAATAGGGAGATTGTTATGAAGTATATACACTATAA
GTTGTCACAGAGAGGGTATGAATGGGACGCCGGTGACGATGTGGAGGAGAATAGAACAGAAGCCCCAGAA
GGCACCGAGAGCGAGGTAGTGCACTTGACCCTGAGACAGGTTGGGGATAATTTTTCCCGACGGTACCGAC
GCGATTTCGCTGAAATGAGCAGTCAACTTCACCTCACCCCTTTTACTGCGCGAGGCAGGTTCGCAACCGT
GGTTGAAGAGTTGTTCCGAGATGGCGTTAACTGGGGACGCATTGTCGCCTTCTTCGAGTTCGGTGGCGTT
ATGTGTGTGGAAAGCGTCAACCGAGAAATGAGCCCGCTTGTTGATAATATCGCCCTGTGGATGACAGAGT
ATCTCAACAGACATTTGCACACGTGGATTCAGGATAATGGCGGATGGGATGCTTTCGTAGAATTGCATGG
GCCTACTAGTGGAGCAGGATCCGGATGGCACCACCACCACCACCACTGATGAGCTGAGCAATAACTAGCA
TAACCCCTTGGGGCCTCTAAACGGGTCTTGAGGGGTTTTTTGCTGAAAGGAGGAACTATATCCGGATATC
CCGCAAGAGGCCCGGCAGTACCGGCATAACCAAGCCTATGCCTACAGCATCCAGGGTGACGGTGCCGAGG
ATGACGATGAGCGCATTGTTAGATTTCATACACGGTGCCTGACTGCGTTAGCAATTTAACTGTGATAAAC
TACCGCATTAAAGCTTATCGATGATAAGCTGTCAAACATGAGAATTCTTGAAGACGAAAGGGCCTCGTGA
TACGCCTATTTTTATAGGTTAATGTCATGATAATAATGGTTTCTTAGACGTCAGGTGGCACTTTTCGGGG
AAATGTGCGCGGAACCCCTATTTGTTTATTTTTCTAAATACATTCAAATATGTATCCGCTCATGAGACAA
TAACCCTGATAAATGCTTCAATAATATTGAAAAAGGAAGAGTATGAGTATTCAACATTTCCGTGTCGCCC
TTATTCCCTTTTTTGCGGCATTTTGCCTTCCTGTTTTTGCTCACCCAGAAACGCTGGTGAAAGTAAAAGA
TGCTGAAGATCAGTTGGGTGCACGAGTGGGTTACATCGAACTGGATCTCAACAGCGGTAAGATCCTTGAG
AGTTTTCGCCCCGAAGAACGTTTTCCAATGATGAGCACTTTTAAAGTTCTGCTATGTGGCGCGGTATTAT
CCCGTGTTGACGCCGGGCAAGAGCAACTCGGTCGCCGCATACACTATTCTCAGAATGACTTGGTTGAGTA
CTCACCAGTCACAGAAAAGCATCTTACGGATGGCATGACAGTAAGAGAATTATGCAGTGCTGCCATAACC
ATGAGTGATAACACTGCGGCCAACTTACTTCTGACAACGATCGGAGGACCGAAGGAGCTAACCGCTTTTT
TGCACAACATGGGGGATCATGTAACTCGCCTTGATCGTTGGGAACCGGAGCTGAATGAAGCCATACCAAA
CGACGAGCGTGACACCACGATGCCTGCAGCAATGGCAACAACGTTGCGCAAACTATTAACTGGCGAACTA
CTTACTCTAGCTTCCCGGCAACAATTAATAGACTGGATGGAGGCGGATAAAGTTGCAGGACCACTTCTGC
GCTCGGCCCTTCCGGCTGGCTGGTTTATTGCTGATAAATCTGGAGCCGGTGAGCGTGGGTCTCGCGGTAT
CATTGCAGCACTGGGGCCAGATGGTAAGCCCTCCCGTATCGTAGTTATCTACACGACGGGGAGTCAGGCA
ACTATGGATGAACGAAATAGACAGATCGCTGAGATAGGTGCCTCACTGATTAAGCATTGGTAACTGTCAG
ACCAAGTTTACTCATATATACTTTAGATTGATTTAAAACTTCATTTTTAATTTAAAAGGATCTAGGTGAA
GATCCTTTTTGATAATCTCATGACCAAAATCCCTTAACGTGAGTTTTCGTTCCACTGAGCGTCAGACCCC
GTAGAAAAGATCAAAGGATCTTCTTGAGATCCTTTTTTTCTGCGCGTAATCTGCTGCTTGCAAACAAAAA
AACCACCGCTACCAGCGGTGGTTTGTTTGCCGGATCAAGAGCTACCAACTCTTTTTCCGAAGGTAACTGG
CTTCAGCAGAGCGCAGATACCAAATACTGTCCTTCTAGTGTAGCCGTAGTTAGGCCACCACTTCAAGAAC
TCTGTAGCACCGCCTACATACCTCGCTCTGCTAATCCTGTTACCAGTGGCTGCTGCCAGTGGCGATAAGT
CGTGTCTTACCGGGTTGGACTCAAGACGATAGTTACCGGATAAGGCGCAGCGGTCGGGCTGAACGGGGGG
TTCGTGCACACAGCCCAGCTTGGAGCGAACGACCTACACCGAACTGAGATACCTACAGCGTGAGCTATGA
GAAAGCGCCACGCTTCCCGAAGGGAGAAAGGCGGACAGGTATCCGGTAAGCGGCAGGGTCGGAACAGGAG
AGCGCACGAGGGAGCTTCCAGGGGGAAACGCCTGGTATCTTTATAGTCCTGTCGGGTTTCGCCACCTCTG
ACTTGAGCGTCGATTTTTGTGATGCTCGTCAGGGGGGCGGAGCCTATGGAAAAACGCCAGCAACGCGGCC
TTTTTACGGTTCCTGGCCTTTTGCTGGCCTTTTGCTCACATGTTCTTTCCTGCGTTATCCCCTGATTCTG
TGGATAACCGTATTACCGCCTTTGAGTGAGCTGATACCGCTCGCCGCAGCCGAACGACCGAGCGCAGCGA
GTCAGTGAGCGAGGAAGCGGAAGAGCGCCTGATGCGGTATTTTCTCCTTACGCATCTGTGCGGTATTTCA
CACCGCAATGGTGCACTCTCAGTACAATCTGCTCTGATGCCGCATAGTTAAGCCAGTATACACTCCGCTA
TCGCTACGTGACTGGGTCATGGCTGCGCCCCGACACCCGCCAACACCCGCTGACGCGCCCTGACGGGCTT
GTCTGCTCCCGGCATCCGCTTACAGACAAGCTGTGACCGTCTCCGGGAGCTGCATGTGTCAGAGGTTTTC
ACCGTCATCACCGAAACGCGCGAGGCAGCTGCGGTAAAGCTCATCAGCGTGGTCGTGAAGCGATTCACAG
ATGTCTGCCTGTTCATCCGCGTCCAGCTCGTTGAGTTTCTCCAGAAGCGTTAATGTCTGGCTTCTGATAA
AGCGGGCCATGTTAAGGGCGGTTTTTTCCTGTTTGGTCACTGATGCCTCCGTGTAAGGGGGATTTCTGTT
CATGGGGGTAATGATACCGATGAAACGAGAGAGGATGCTCACGATACGGGTTACTGATGATGAACATGCC
CGGTTACTGGAACGTTGTGAGGGTAAACAACTGGCGGTATGGATGCGGCGGGACCAGAGAAAAATCACTC
AGGGTCAATGCCAGCGCTTCGTTAATACAGATGTAGGTGTTCCACAGGGTAGCCAGCAGCATCCTGCGAT
GCAGATCCGGAACATAATGGTGCAGGGCGCTGACTTCCGCGTTTCCAGACTTTACGAAACACGGAAACCG
AAGACCATTCATGTTGTTGCTCAGGTCGCAGACGTTTTGCAGCAGCAGTCGCTTCACGTTCGCTCGCGTA
TCGGTGATTCATTCTGCTAACCAGTAAGGCAACCCCGCCAGCCTAGCCGGGTCCTCAACGACAGGAGCAC
GATCATGCGCACCCGTGGCCAGGACCCAACGCTGCCCGAGATGCGCCGCGTGCGGCTGCTGGAGATGGCG
GACGCGATGGATATGTTCTGCCAAGGGTTGGTTTGCGCATTCACAGTTCTCCGCAAGAATTGATTGGCTC
CAATTCTTGGAGTGGTGAATCCGTTAGCGAGGTGCCGCCGGCTTCCATTCAGGTCGAGGTGGCCCGGCTC
CATGCACCGCGACGCAACGCGGGGAGGCAGACAAGGTATAGGGCGGCGCCTACAATCCATGCCAACCCGT
TCCATGTGCTCGCCGAGGCGGCATAAATCGCCGTGACGATCAGCGGTCCAATGATCGAAGTTAGGCTGGT
AAGAGCCGCGAGCGATCCTTGAAGCTGTCCCTG
